>Addgene plasmid #26998 | pCS2 Flag Smad3 EPSM V179T | addgene partial sequence | sequence record 33224 | 26998 with CMV-F
TGCTCGTTTAGGGAACCGCCATTCTGCCTGGGGACGTCGGAGCAAGCTTGATTTAGGTGACACTATAGAA
TACAAGCTACTTGTTCTTTTTGCAGGATCCCATCGATTCGAATTCACCATGGACTACAAGGACGACGATG
ACAAGTCGTCCATCCTGCCTTTCACTCCCCCGATCGTGAAGCGCCTGCTGGGCTGGAAGAAGGGCGAGCA
GAACGGGCAGGAGGAGAAATGGTGCGAGAAGGCGGTCAAGAGCCTGGTCAAGAAACTCAAGAAGACGGGG
CAGCTGGACGAGCTGGAGAAGGCCATCACCACGCAGAACGTCAACACCAAGTGCATCACCATCCCCAGGT
CCCTGGATGGCCGGTTGCAGGTGTCCCATCGGAAGGGGCTCCCTCATGTCATCTACTGCCGCCTGTGGCG
ATGGCCAGACCTGCACAGCCACCACGAGCTGCGGGCCATGGAGCTGTGTGAGTTCGCCTTCAATATGAAG
AAGGACGAGGTCTGCGTGAATCCCTACCACTACCAGAGAGTAGAGACACCAGTTCTACCTCCTGTGTTGG
TGCCACGCCACACAGAGATCCCGGCCGAGTTCCCCCCACTGGACGACTACAGCCATTCCATCCCCGAAAA
CACTAACTTCCCCGCAGGCATCGAGCCCCAGAGCAATATTCCAGAGACCCCACCCCCTGGCTACCTGAGT
GAAGATGGAGAAACCAGTGACCACCAGATGAACCACAGCATGGACGCAGGTGCTCCAAACCTAGCCCCGA
ATCCGATGGCCCCAGCACATAATAACTTGGACCTGCAGCCAGTTACCTACTGCGAGCCGGCCTTCTGGTG
CTCCATCTCCTACTACGAGCTGAACCAGCGCGTC
