>Addgene plasmid #26998 | pCS2 Flag Smad3 EPSM V179T | addgene partial sequence | sequence record 33225 | 26998 with lac_promoter
AACAGCTATGACCATGATTACGCCAAGCGCGCAATTAACCCTCACTAAAGGGAACAAAAGCTGGGTACCG
GGCCCAATGCATTGGCGCCGCGGCGCGCCGCGAATTAAAAAACCTCCCACACCTCCCCCTGAACCTGAAA
CATAAAATGAATGCAATTGTTGTTGTTAACTTGTTTATTGCAGCTTATAATGGTTACAAATAAAGCAATA
GCATCACAAATTTCACAAATAAAGCATTTTTTTCACTGCATTCTAGTTGTGGTTTGTCCAAACTCATCAA
TGTATCTTATCATGTCTGGATCTACGTAATACGACTCACTATAGTTCTAGACTAAGACACACTGGAACAG
CGGATGCTTGGGGAGCCCATCTGGGTGAGGACCTTGTCAAGCCACTGCAAAGGCCCATTCAGGTGCAGCT
CAATCCAGCAGGGGGTACTGGTCACAGTCTGTCTCCTGTACTCCGCTCCCCAGCCTTTGACGAAGCTCAT
GCGGATGGTGCACATTCGGGTCAACTGGTAGACAGCCTCAAAGCCCTGGTTGACCGACTGGGCCAGGAGG
GCAGCGAACTCCTGGTTGTTGAAGATCTTCAGGTTGCATCCTGGTGGGATCTTGCAGACGGTGGCCGGGT
GCCAGCCATAGCGCTGGTTACAGTTGGGAGACTGGACAAAAATAGCGCTGTCACTGAGGCACTCTGCGAA
GACCTCCCCTCCGATGTAGTAGAGCCGCACGCCTCTTCCGATGTGTCTCCGTGTCAGCTCCACTGCTGCA
TTCCTGTTGACATTGGAGAGCAGCCCTAGGCAGAAGCGCTCCGAATTGGAGGGGTCGGTGAAGCCATCCA
CAGTCATGGATGGCTGCGAGGCGTGGAATGTCTCCCCGACGCGCTGGTTCAGCTCGTAGTAGGAGATGGA
GCACCAGAAA
