[The description below was written by a language model from this plasmid's Addgene catalogue record.]
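Description:
pCS2 Flag Smad3 EPSM V179T is an expression plasmid built on the pCS2 backbone (about 4 kb without insert), a multipurpose vector catalogued for use in Xenopus, mammalian, avian and zebrafish systems. It is maintained in E. coli as a high-copy plasmid under ampicillin selection. The record provides no feature table and does not state the promoter or other regulatory elements. pCS2-family vectors generally drive expression from a CMV-derived promoter and carry an SP6 site that allows in vitro transcription of mRNA, and the listing of SP6 as a sequencing primer is consistent with this.

The insert is human SMAD3 (roughly 1.3 kb), cloned by restriction enzyme methods and carrying an N-terminal Flag epitope for detection or immunoprecipitation. The parental "EPSM" construct carries four substitutions, T179V, S204A, S208A and S213A. In this derivative, the valine at position 179 has been reverted to the wild-type threonine, as the depositor comment explains. The encoded protein therefore has native T179 while retaining the three serine-to-alanine changes at 204, 208 and 213. From general knowledge, these residues lie in the Smad3 linker region and are phosphorylation sites, so the add-back design isolates the contribution of T179 against a background in which the other sites cannot be phosphorylated.

The associated publication concerns the ubiquitin ligase Nedd4L targeting activated Smad2/3 to limit TGF-beta signalling. This suggests the construct is used alongside wild-type and full EPSM versions to test how individual Smad3 residues affect ligase recognition, protein turnover and TGF-beta pathway output. The record does not describe specific experiments.
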