Addgene plasmid #26998: pCS2 Flag Smad3 EPSM V179T
Depositing lab: Joan Massague. Depositing organization: Memorial Sloan-Kettering Cancer Center. Publication: Ubiquitin ligase Nedd4L targets activated Smad2/3 to limit TGF-beta signaling. Gao S, Alarcon C, Sapkota G, Rahman S, Chen PY, Goerner N, Macias MJ, Erdjument-Bromage H, Tempst P, Massague J. Mol Cell. 2009 Nov 13. 36(3):457-68. 10.1016/j.molcel.2009.09.043 PubMed 19917253.
Backbone
  Vector backbone: pCS2
  Backbone size w/o insert (bp): 4000
  Vector type: xenopus/mammalian/avian/zebrafish
Growth in bacteria
  Bacterial resistance: Ampicillin, 100 μg/mL
  Growth temperature: 37°C
  Growth strain: DH5alpha
  Copy number: High Copy
Gene/Insert
  Gene/Insert name: Smad3
  Species: H. sapiens (human)
  Insert size (bp): 1300
  Mutation: T179V S204A S208A S213A; V179T
  Entrez Gene: SMAD3 (a.k.a. HSPC193, HsT17436, JV15-2, LDS1C, LDS3, MADH3, hMAD-3, hSMAD3, mad3)
  Tag / fusion protein: Flag (N terminal on insert)
  Cloning method: Restriction Enzyme
  Sequencing primers: 5′ lac_promoter; 3′ SP6
Terms and licenses: Academic/Nonprofit Terms; Industry Terms: Not Available to Industry
Depositor comments: V179 was mutated back to the WT residue on the original pCS2-Flag Smad3 EPSM plasmid.
How to cite: pCS2 Flag Smad3 EPSM V179T was a gift from Joan Massague (Addgene plasmid # 26998 ; http://n2t.net/addgene:26998 ; RRID:Addgene_26998)
